>Addgene plasmid #145961 | pETM-30-GST-DmBelle_695-798_B | depositor full sequence | sequence record 288406 | Full Sequence
TGGCGAATGGG
[124 nt withheld, positions 12-135]
C
[91 nt withheld, positions 137-227]
A
[49 nt withheld, positions 229-277]
CCTTTGACGTTGGAGTCCACGTTCTTT
[37 nt withheld, positions 305-341]
ACCCTATCTCGGTCTATTCTTTTGATTTATAAGGGATTTTGCCGATTTCGGCCTATTGGTTAAAAAATGA
GCTGATTTAACAAAAATTTAACGCGAATTTTAACAAAATATTAACGTTTACAATTTCAGGTGGCACTTTT
CGGGGAAATGTGCGCGGAACCCCTATTTGTTTATTTTTCTAAATACATTCAAATATGTATCCGCTCATGA
ATTAATTCTTAGAAAAACTCATCGAGCATCAAATGAAACTGCAATTTATTCATATCAGGATTATCAATAC
CATATTTTTGAAAAAGCCGTTTCTGTAATGAAGGAGAAAACTCACCGAGGCAGTTCCATAGGATGGCAAG
ATCCTGGTATCGGTCTGCGATTCCGACTCGTCCAACATCAATACAACCTATTAATTTCCCCTCGTCAAAA
ATAAGGTTATCAAGTGAGAAATCACCATGAGTGACGACTGAATCCGGTGAGAATGGCAAAAGTTTATGCA
TTTCTTTCCAGACTTGTTCAACAGGCCAGCCATTACGCTCGTCATCAAAATCACTCGCATCAACCAAACC
GTTATTCATTCGTGATTGCGCCTGAGCGAGACGAAATACGCGATCGCTGTTAAAAGGACAATTACAAACA
GGAATCGAATGCAACCGGCGCAGGAACACTGCCAGCGCATCAACAATATTTTCACCTGAATCAGGATATT
CTTCTAATACCTGGAATGCTGTTTTCCCGGGGATCGCAGTGGTGAGTAACCATGCATCATCAGGAGTACG
GATAAAATGCTTGATGGTCGGAAGAGGCATAAATTCCGTCAGCCAGTTTAGTCTGACCATCTCATCTGTA
ACATCATTGGCAACGCTACCTTTGCCATGTTTCAGAAACAACTCTGGCGCATCGGGCTTCCCATACAATC
GATAGATTGTCGCACCTGATTGCCCGACATTATCGCGAGCCCATTTATACCCATATAAATCAGCATCCAT
GTTGGAATTTAATCGCGGCCTAGAGCAAGACGTTTCCCGTTGAATATGGCTCATAACACCCCTTGTATTA
CTGTTTATGTAAGCAGACAGTTTTATTGTTCATGACCAAAATCCCTTAACGTGAGTTTTCGTTCCACTGA
GCGTCAGACCCCGTAGAAAAGATCAAAGGATCTTCTTGAGATCCTTTTTTTCTGCGCGTAATCTGCTGCT
TGCAAACAAAAAAACCACCGCTACCAGCGGTGGTTTGTTTGCCGGATCAAGAGCTACCAACTCTTTTTCC
GAAGGTAACTGGCTTCAGCAGAGCGCAGATACCAAATACTGTCCTTCTAGTGTAGCCGTAGTTAGGCCAC
CACTTCAAGAACTCTGTAGCACCGCCTACATACCTCGCTCTGCTAATCCTGTTACCAGTGGCTGCTGCCA
GTGGCGATAAGTCGTGTCTTACCGGGTTGGACTCAAGACGATAGTTACCGGATAAGGCGCAGCGGTCGGG
CTGAACGGGGGGTTCGTGCACACAGCCCAGCTTGGAGCGAACGACCTACACCGAACTGAGATACCTACAG
CGTGAGCTATGAGAAAGCGCCACGCTTCCCGAAGGGAGAAAGGCGGACAGGTATCCGGTAAGCGGCAGGG
TCGGAACAGGAGAGCGCACGAGGGAGCTTCCAGGGGGAAACGCCTGGTATCTTTATAGTCCTGTCGGGTT
TCGCCACCTCTGACTTGAGCGTCGATTTTTGTGATGCTCGTCAGGGGGGCGGAGCCTATGGAAAAACGCC
AGCAACGCGGCCTTTTTACGGTTCCTGGCCTTTTGCTGGCCTTTTGCTCACATGTTCTTTCCTGCGTTAT
CCCCTGATTCTGTGGATAACCGTATTACCGCCTTTGAGTGAGCTGATACCGCTCGCCGCAGCCGAACGAC
CGAGCGCAGCGAGTCAGTGAGCGAGGAAGCGGAAGAGCGCCTGATGCGGTATTTTCTCCTTACGCATCTG
TGCGGTATTTCACACCGCATATATGGTGCACTCTCAGTACAATCTGCTCTGATGCCGCATAGTTAAGCCA
GTATACACTCCGCTATCGCTACGTGACTGGGTCATGGCTGCGCCCCGACACCCGCCAACACCCGCTGACG
CGCCCTGACGGGCTTGTCTGCTCCCGGCATCCGCTTACAGACAAGCTGTGACCGTCTCCGGGAGCTGCAT
GTGTCAGAGGTTTTCACCGTCATCACCGAAACGCGCGAGGCAGCTGCGGTAAAGCTCATCAGCGTGGTCG
TGAAGCGATTCACAGATGTCTGCCTGTTCATCCGCGTCCAGCTCGTTGAGTTTCTCCAGAAGCGTTAATG
TCTGGCTTCTGATAAAGCGGGCCATGTTAAGGGCGGTTTTTTCCTGTTTGGTCACTGATGCCTCCGTGTA
AGGGGGATTTCTGTTCATGGGGGTAATGATACCGATGAAACGAGAGAGGATGCTCACGATACGGGTTACT
GATGATGAACATGCCCGGTTACTGGAACGTTGTGAGGGTAAACAACTGGCGGTATGGATGCGGCGGGACC
AGAGAAAAATCACTCAGGGTCAATGCCAGCGCTTCGTTAATACAGATGTAGGTGTTCCACAGGGTAGCCA
GCAGCATCCTGCGATGCAGATCCGGAACATAATGGTGCAGGGCGCTGACTTCCGCGTTTCCAGACTTTAC
GAAACACGGAAACCGAAGACCATTCATGTTGTTGCTCAGGTCGCAGACGTTTTGCAGCAGCAGTCGCTTC
ACGTTCGCTCGCGTATCGGTGATTCATTCTGCTAACCAGTAAGGCAACCCCGCCAGCCTAGCCGGGTCCT
CAACGACAGGAGCACGATCATGCGCACCCGTGGGGCCGCCATGCCGGCGATAATGGCCTGCTTCTCGCCG
AAACGTTTGGTGGCGGGACCAGTGACGAAGGCTTGAGCGAGGGCGTGCAAGATTCCGAATACCGCAAGCG
ACAGGCCGATCATCGTCGCGCTCCAGCGAAAGCGGTCCTCGCCGAAAATGACCCAGAGCGCTGCCGGCAC
CTGTCCTACGAGTTGCATGATAAAGAAGACAGTCATAAGTGCGGCGACGATAGTCATGCCCCGCGCCCAC
CGGAAGGAGCTGACTGGGTTGAAGGCTCTCAAGGGCATCGGTCGAGATCCCGGTGCCTAATGAGTGAGCT
AACTTACATTAATTGCGTTGCGCTCACTGCCCGCTTTCCAGTCGGGAAACCTGTCGTGCCAGCTGCATTA
ATGAATCGGCCAACGCGCGGGGAGAGGCGGTTTGCGTATTGGGCGCCAGGGTGGTTTTTCTTTTCACCAG
TGAGACGGGCAACAGCTGATTGCCCTTCACCGCCTGGCCCTGAGAGAGTTGCAGCAAGCGGTCCACGCTG
GTTTGCCCCAGCAGGCGAAAATCCTGTTTGATGGTGGTTAACGGCGGGATATAACATGAGCTGTCTTCGG
TATCGTCGTATCCCACTACCGAGATATCCGCACCAACGCGCAGCCCGGACTCGGTAATGGCGCGCATTGC
GCCCAGCGCCATCTGATCGTTGGCAACCAGCATCGCAGTGGGAACGATGCCCTCATTCAGCATTTGCATG
GTTTGTTGAAAACCGGACATGGCACTCCAGTCGCCTTCCCGTTCCGCTATCGGCTGAATTTGATTGCGAG
TGAGATATTTATGCCAGCCAGCCAGACGCAGACGCGCCGAGACAGAACTTAATGGGCCCGCTAACAGCGC
GATTTGCTGGTGACCCAATGCGACCAGATGCTCCACGCCCAGTCGCGTACCGTCTTCATGGGAGAAAATA
ATACTGTTGATGGGTGTCTGGTCAGAGACATCAAGAAATAACGCCGGAACATTAGTGCAGGCAGCTTCCA
CAGCAATGGCATCCTGGTCATCCAGCGGATAGTTAATGATCAGCCCACTGACGCGTTGCGCGAGAAGATT
GTGCACCGCCGCTTTACAGGCTTCGACGCCGCTTCGTTCTACCATCGACACCACCACGCTGGCACCCAGT
TGATCGGCGCGAGATTTAATCGCCGCGACAATTTGCGACGGCGCGTGCAGGGCCAGACTGGAGGTGGCAA
CGCCAATCAGCAACGACTGTTTGCCCGCCAGTTGTTGTGCCACGCGGTTGGGAATGTAATTCAGCTCCGC
CATCGCCGCTTCCACTTTTTCCCGCGTTTTCGCAGAAACGTGGCTGGCCTGGTTCACCACGCGGGAAACG
GTCTGATAAGAGACACCGGCATACTCTGCGACATCGTATAACGTTACTGGTTTCACATTCACCACCCTGA
ATTGACTCTCTTCCGGGCGCTATCATGCCATACCGCGAAAGGTTTTGCGCCATTCGATGGTGTCCGGGAT
CTCGACGCTCTCCCTTATGCGACTCCTGCATTAGGAAGCAGCCCAGTAGTAGGTTGAGGCCGTTGAGCAC
CGCCGCCGCAAGGAATGGTGCATGCAAGGAGATGGCGCCCAACAGTCCCCCGGCCACGGGGCCTGCCACC
ATACCCACGCCGAAACAAGCGCTCATGAGCCCGAAGTGGCGAGCCCGATCTTCCCCATCGGTGATGTCGG
CGATATAGGCGCCAGCAACCGCACCTGTGGCGCCGGTGATGCCGGCCACGATGCGTCCGGCGTAGAGGAT
CGAGATCTCGATCCCGCGAAATTAATACGACTCACTATAGGGGAATTGTGAGCGGATAACAATTCCCCTC
TAGAAATAATTTTGTTTAACTTTAAGAAGGAGATATACCATGAAACATCACCATCACCATCACAACACTA
GTAGCAATTCCATGTCCCCTATACTAGGTTATTGGAAAATTAAGGGCCTTGTGCAACCCACTCGACTTCT
TTTGGAATATCTTGAAGAAAAATATGAAGAGCATTTGTATGAGCGCGATGAAGGTGATAAATGGCGAAAC
AAAAAGTTTGAATTGGGTTTGGAGTTTCCCAATCTTCCTTATTATATTGATGGTGATGTTAAATTAACAC
AGTCTATGGCCATCATACGTTATATAGCTGACAAGCACAACATGTTGGGTGGTTGTCCAAAAGAGCGTGC
AGAGATTTCAATGCTTGAAGGAGCGGTTTTGGATATTAGATACGGTGTTTCGAGAATTGCATATAGTAAA
GACTTTGAAACTCTCAAAGTTGATTTTCTTAGCAAGCTACCTGAAATGCTGAAAATGTTCGAAGATCGTT
TATGTCATAAAACATATTTAAATGGTGATCATGTAACCCATCCTGACTTCATGTTGTATGACGCTCTTGA
TGTTGTTTTATACATGGACCCAATGTGCCTGGATGCGTTCCCAAAATTAGTTTGTTTTAAAAAACGTATT
GAAGCTATCCCACAAATTGATAAGTACTTGAAATCCAGCAAGTATATAGCATGGCCTTTGCAGGGCTGGC
AAGCCACGTTTGGTGGTGGCGACCATCCTCCAACTAGTGGATCTGGTGGTGGTGGCGGATGGATGAGCGA
GAATCTTTATTTTCAGGGCGCCATGGATCGCGGACATGGCGGAGCCAAGCGGGCTGGACGAGGCGGTGGT
GGACGTTATGGTGGCGGCTTCGGCTCCAGGGATTACCGTCAAAGCTCTGGCGGCGGCGGTGGCGGACGCA
GTGGACCGCCACCACGTAGCGGTGGTTCCGGATCAGGAGGCGGCGGCGGCAGTTACCGCAGCAATGGAAA
CTCGTACGGCGGCAATTCGGGCGGCGGTGGATACTATGGCGGCGGCGCCGGTGGTGGCTCCTATGGCGGC
TCCTACGGCGGCGGCAGTGCCTCGCACTCTTCGAACGCACCCGACTGGTGGGCTCAATGAGGTACCGGAT
CCGAATTCGAGCTCCGTCGACAAGCTTGCGGCCGCACTCGAGCACCACCACCACCACCACTGAGATCCGG
CTGCTAACAAAGCCCGAAAGGAAGCTGAGTTGGCTGCTGCCACCGCTGAGCAATAACTAGCATAACCCCT
TGGGGCCTCTAAACGGGTCTTGAGGGGTTTTTTGCTGAAAGGAGGAACTATATCCGGAT
Features (pLannotate 1.2.2; 22 found; start..end, strand, type, name):
     12..467     +  rep_origin     f1 ori (sequence partly withheld): f1 bacteriophage origin of replication; arrow indicates direction of (+) strand synthesis
    494..551     +  promoter       AmpR promoter (fragment): bla
    560..1375    -  CDS            KanR: aminoglycoside phosphotransferase; aph(3')-Ia; confers resistance to kanamycin in bacteria or G418 (Geneticin®) in eukaryotes
   1497..2085    +  rep_origin     ori: high-copy-number ColE1/pMB1/pBR322/pUC origin of replication
   2271..2413    -  misc_feature   bom: basis of mobility region from pBR322
   2515..2706    -  CDS            rop: Rop protein, which maintains plasmids at low copy number; rop
   2723..3103    +  CDS            YPB1_ECOLX: Protein predicted: Swiss-Prot protein existence level 4. From Escherichia coli.
   3175..3466    -  CDS            TcR (fragment): tetracycline efflux protein; tet; confers resistance to tetracycline
   3481..3502    -  protein_bind   CAP binding site: CAP binding activates transcription in the presence of cAMP. E. coli catabolite activator protein
   3515..4597    -  CDS            lacI: lac repressor; lacI; The lac repressor binds to the lac operator to inhibit transcription in E. coli. This inhibition can be relieved by adding lactose or isopropyl-β-D-thiogalactopyranoside (IPTG).
   4598..4675    -  promoter       lacI promoter: lacI
   4683..4962    -  CDS            TcR (fragment): tetracycline efflux protein; tet; confers resistance to tetracycline
   4984..5002    +  promoter       T7 promoter: promoter for bacteriophage T7 RNA polymerase
   5003..5027    +  protein_bind   lac operator: The lac repressor binds to the lac operator to inhibit transcription in E. coli. This inhibition can be relieved by adding lactose or isopropyl-β-D-thiogalactopyranoside (IPTG). lac repressor encoded by lacI
   5042..5064    +  RBS            RBS: efficient ribosome binding site from bacteriophage T7 gene 10 (Olins and Rangwala, 1989)
   5077..5094    +  CDS            7xHis (fragment): 6xHis affinity tag
   5113..5764    +  CDS            GST (fragment): glutathione S-transferase from Schistosoma japonicum
   5799..5819    +  CDS            capTEV™ (fragment): composite tag for in vivo biotinylation, TEV protease cleavage, and 6xHis tagging
   5827..6138    +  CDS            bel (fragment): DDX3_DROME - Experimental evidence at protein level: Swiss-Prot protein existence level 1. ATP-dependent RNA helicase that is essential and required for cellular function, larval growth, and for male and female fertility. Also required for RNA interference (RNAi), double-stranded RNA induces potent and specific gene silencing, by acting downstream of dsRNA internalization. RNAi is mediated by the RNA-induced silencing complex (RISC), a sequence-specific, multicomponent nuclease that destroys or silences messenger RNAs homologous to the silencing trigger. From Drosophila melanogaster (Fruit fly
   6194..6211    +  CDS            9xHis (fragment): 9xHis affinity tag
   6221..6270    +  CDS            SET1 (fragment): solubility-enhancement tag derived from T7 phage gene 10B
   6278..6325    +  terminator     T7 terminator: transcription terminator for bacteriophage T7 RNA polymerase
