[The description below was written by a language model from this plasmid's Addgene catalogue record and pLannotate feature annotations shown in this document.]
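Description:
pETM-30-GST-DmBelle_695-798_B is a bacterial expression plasmid of about 6.35 kb for producing a C-terminal fragment (residues 695–798) of the Drosophila melanogaster DEAD-box RNA helicase Belle (bel, the fly DDX3 orthologue) as a GST fusion in E. coli. The catalogue lists the backbone as unknown, although the name points to pETM-30 and the annotated features fit a pET-type layout. These features include a ColE1/pBR322-family origin with the bom site and the rop gene, which is consistent with the low copy number recorded. There is also an f1 origin and a kanamycin resistance gene (aph(3')-Ia) for selection. Short tetracycline-resistance fragments flanking the lacI region appear to be pBR322-derived remnants rather than a functional marker.

The expression cassette is driven by a T7 promoter with an adjacent lac operator and the T7 gene 10 ribosome binding site. A plasmid-borne lacI gene supplies the repressor, so transcription depends on a host providing T7 RNA polymerase and can be induced with IPTG. The reading frame begins with a 6xHis tag, followed by Schistosoma japonicum GST. A short match annotated as part of a TEV-containing composite tag comes next and most likely represents a TEV protease cleavage site, followed by the Belle fragment. This arrangement would allow affinity purification on nickel or glutathione resins and removal of the tags by TEV protease. Further His-tag and T7 gene 10-derived matches lie between the insert and the T7 terminator. The record does not indicate whether these are translated, and they may be untranslated vector sequence. The stated purpose is simply bacterial expression of this fragment. The depositor notes that the supplied sequence may be theoretical or based on Sanger reads.
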