Addgene plasmid #145961: pETM-30-GST-DmBelle_695-798_B
Purpose: Bacterial Expression of DmBelle_695-798
Depositing lab: Elisa Izaurralde. Depositing organization: Max Planck Institute for Developmental Biology.
Backbone
  Vector backbone: Unknown
  Vector type: Bacterial Expression
Growth in bacteria
  Bacterial resistance: Kanamycin, 50 μg/mL
  Growth temperature: 37°C
  Growth strain: DH5alpha
  Copy number: Low Copy
Gene/Insert
  Gene/Insert name: DmBelle_695-798
  Species: D. melanogaster (fly)
  Entrez Gene: bel (a.k.a. Dmel_CG9748, BEL, Bel, CG9748, DmRH6, Dmel\CG9748, L3, anon-85Ab, cap, cg9748, l(3)85Ac, l(3)L3, l(3)L4740, l(3)S047110, l(3)S097074, ms(3)Pneo85A, ms(3)neo30)
  Cloning method: Unknown
Terms and licenses: Academic/Nonprofit Terms; Industry Terms: Not Available to Industry
Depositor comments: Plasmids from this collection were made available to the research community and donated after the lab closed. Please note that the sequence provided by the depositing laboratory may be theoretical/predicted or based on Sanger sequencing results. There may be discrepancies between sequencing results obtained by Addgene and the depositor sequence. If an Addgene verified sequence is not available, please contact before placing your order to request that our lab fully sequence the plasmid.
How to cite: pETM-30-GST-DmBelle_695-798_B was a gift from Elisa Izaurralde (Addgene plasmid # 145961 ; http://n2t.net/addgene:145961 ; RRID:Addgene_145961)
